Features (pLannotate 1.2.2; 46 found; start..end, strand, type, name):
      4..110     +  rep_origin     mini-oriP (fragment): internally truncated variant of the Epstein-Barr virus oriP replication origin (Tanaka et al., 1999)
    120..158     -  CDS            TcR (fragment): tetracycline efflux protein; tet; confers resistance to tetracycline
    159..180     +  protein_bind   CAP binding site: CAP binding activates transcription in the presence of cAMP. E. coli catabolite activator protein
    195..225     +  promoter       lac promoter: promoter for the E. coli lac operon
    229..251     +  protein_bind   lac operator (fragment): The lac repressor binds to the lac operator to inhibit transcription in E. coli. This inhibition can be relieved by adding lactose or isopropyl-β-D-thiogalactopyranoside (IPTG). lac repressor encoded by lacI
    294..312     +  promoter       T3 promoter: promoter for bacteriophage T3 RNA polymerase
    340..566     +  promoter       RSV promoter: Rous sarcoma virus enhancer/promoter
    567..747     +  LTR            5' LTR (truncated): truncated 5' long terminal repeat (LTR) from HIV-1
    794..919     +  misc_feature   HIV-1 Ψ: packaging signal of human immunodeficiency virus type 1
    903..1266    +  CDS            HIV-1 gag (fragment): gag protein from human immunodeficiency virus 1; gag
   1412..1645    +  misc_feature   RRE: The Rev response element (RRE) of HIV-1 allows for Rev-dependent mRNA export from the nucleus to the cytoplasm.
   2022..2122    +  CDS            Rev (fragment): human immunodeficiency virus 1 (HIV-1) Rev protein; rev; enhances nuclear export of unspliced and incompletely spliced viral mRNAs
   2136..2253    +  misc_feature   cPPT/CTS: central polypurine tract and central termination sequence of HIV-1
   2288..2416    +  promoter       TRE3G promoter (fragment): 3rd-generation Tet-responsive promoter that can be activated by binding of Tet-On® 3G
   2454..3155    +  CDS            dTomato: dTomato is a basic (constitutively fluorescent) orange fluorescent protein published in 2004, derived from Discosoma sp.. It is reported to be a somewhat slowly-maturing dimer with low acid sensitivity.
   3165..3185    +  CDS            SV40 NLS: nuclear localization signal of SV40 (simian virus 40) large T antigen
   3189..3209    +  CDS            SV40 NLS: nuclear localization signal of SV40 (simian virus 40) large T antigen
   3213..3233    +  CDS            SV40 NLS: nuclear localization signal of SV40 (simian virus 40) large T antigen
   3282..4409    +  CDS            HSV TK: herpes simplex virus thymidine kinase confers sensitivity to nucleoside analogs such as acyclovir or ganciclovir
   4464..5258    +  CDS            NeoR/KanR: aminoglycoside phosphotransferase from Tn5; aph(3')-II (or nptII); confers resistance to neomycin, kanamycin, and G418 (Geneticin®)
   5268..5614    +  promoter       PGK promoter (fragment): mouse phosphoglycerate kinase 1 promoter
   5607..5720    +  promoter       PGK promoter (fragment): mouse phosphoglycerate kinase 1 promoter
   5759..5811    -  misc_feature   bom (fragment): basis of mobility region from pBR322
   5966..6345    +  enhancer       CMV enhancer: human cytomegalovirus immediate early enhancer
   6346..6549    +  promoter       CMV promoter: human cytomegalovirus (CMV) immediate early promoter
   6545..6578    +  LTR            5' LTR (truncated) (fragment): truncated 5' long terminal repeat (LTR) from HIV-1
   6594..6612    +  promoter       T7 promoter: promoter for bacteriophage T7 RNA polymerase
   6642..6666    +  protein_bind   attB1: mutant version of attB; recombination site for the Gateway® BP reaction BP Clonase™
   6714..6734    +  CDS            SV40 NLS: nuclear localization signal of SV40 (simian virus 40) large T antigen
   6738..6758    +  CDS            SV40 NLS: nuclear localization signal of SV40 (simian virus 40) large T antigen
   6762..6782    +  CDS            SV40 NLS: nuclear localization signal of SV40 (simian virus 40) large T antigen
   6792..7508    +  CDS            EGFP: EGFP is a basic (constitutively fluorescent) green fluorescent protein published in 1996, derived from Aequorea victoria. It is reported to be a rapidly-maturing weak dimer with moderate acid sensitivity.
   7491..7634    +  CDS            Odc1 (fragment): DCOR_MOUSE - Also known as Odc. Experimental evidence at protein level: Swiss-Prot protein existence level 1. Catalyzes the first and rate-limiting step of polyamine biosynthesis that converts ornithine into putrescine, which is the precursor for the polyamines, spermidine and spermine. Polyamines are essential for cell proliferation and are implicated in cellular processes, ranging from DNA replication to apoptosis. From Mus musculus (Mouse).
   7635..7694    +  CDS            E2A: 2A peptide from equine rhinitis A virus polyprotein Eukaryotic ribosomes fail to insert a peptide bond between the Gly and Pro residues, yielding separate polypeptides.
   7695..8720    +  CDS            HygR: aminoglycoside phosphotransferase from E. coli; aph(4)-Ia; confers resistance to hygromycin
   8727..8882    +  CDS            HBsAg (S) (fragment): major/small (S) envelope protein of hepatitis B virus hepatitis B surface antigen
   9197..9455    +  ncRNA          HBV PRE 1151-1410: Accession: RF02816 - Hepatitis B virus post-transcriptional regulatory element 1151-1410
   9421..9861    +  CDS            X: X_HBVD3 - Experimental evidence at protein level: Swiss-Prot protein existence level 1. Multifunctional protein that plays a role in silencing host antiviral defenses and promoting viral transcription. Does not seem to be essential for HBV infection. May be directly involved in development of cirrhosis and liver cancer (hepatocellular carcinoma). Most of cytosolic activities involve modulation of cytosolic calcium. The effect on apoptosis is controversial depending on the cell types in which the studies have been conducted. May induce apoptosis by localizing in mitochondria and causing loss of
   9883..9951    +  CDS            nef (fragment): NEF_HV1Z2 - Experimental evidence at protein level: Swiss-Prot protein existence level 1. Extracellular Nef protein targets CD4(+) T-lymphocytes for apoptosis by interacting with CXCR4 surface receptors. From Human immunodeficiency virus type 1 group M subtype D (isolate Z2/CDC-Z34) (HIV-1).
   9953..10186   +  LTR            3' LTR (ΔU3): self-inactivating 3' long terminal repeat (LTR) from HIV-1
  10258..10379   +  polyA_signal   SV40 poly(A) signal: SV40 polyadenylation signal
  10399..10503   +  promoter       SV40 promoter (fragment): SV40 early promoter
  10851..10955   +  promoter       AmpR promoter: bla
  10956..11816   +  CDS            AmpR: β-lactamase; bla; confers resistance to ampicillin, carbenicillin, and related antibiotics
  11987..12575   +  rep_origin     ori: high-copy-number ColE1/pMB1/pBR322/pUC origin of replication
  12621..3       -  CDS            TcR (fragment) (across the origin): tetracycline efflux protein; tet; confers resistance to tetracycline
>Addgene plasmid | pLV-REPORT(PGK/CMV) Sequencing Result | analyzer sequence | sequence record 496833
CGATAACCCTAATTCGATAGCATATGCTTCCCGTTGGGTAACATATGCTATTGAATTAGGGTTAGTCTGG
ATAGTATATACTACTACCCGGGAAGCATATGCTACCCGTTTAGGGTTCACCGGTGATGCCGGCCACGATG
CGTCCGGCGTAGAGGATCTAATGTGAGTTAGCTCACTCATTAGGCACCCCAGGCTTTACACTTTATGCTT
CCGGCTCGTATGTTGTGTGGAATTGTGAGCGGATAACAATTTCACACAGGAAACAGCTATGACCATGATT
ACGCCAAGCGCGCAATTAACCCTCACTAAAGGGAACAAAAGCTGGAGCTGCAAGCTTAATGTAGTCTTAT
GCAATACTCTTGTAGTCTTGCAACATGGTAACGATGAGTTAGCAACATGCCTTACAAGGAGAGAAAAAGC
ACCGTGCATGCCGATTGGTGGAAGTAAGGTGGTACGATCGTGCCTTATTAGGAAGGCAACAGACGGGTCT
GACATGGATTGGACGAACCACTGAATTGCCGCATTGCAGAGATATTGTATTTAAGTGCCTAGCTCGATAC
ATAAACGGGTCTCTCTGGTTAGACCAGATCTGAGCCTGGGAGCTCTCTGGCTAACTAGGGAACCCACTGC
TTAAGCCTCAATAAAGCTTGCCTTGAGTGCTTCAAGTAGTGTGTGCCCGTCTGTTGTGTGACTCTGGTAA
CTAGAGATCCCTCAGACCCTTTTAGTCAGTGTGGAAAATCTCTAGCAGTGGCGCCCGAACAGGGACTTGA
AAGCGAAAGGGAAACCAGAGGAGCTCTCTCGACGCAGGACTCGGCTTGCTGAAGCGCGCACGGCAAGAGG
CGAGGGGCGGCGACTGGTGAGTACGCCAAAAATTTTGACTAGCGGAGGCTAGAAGGAGAGAGATGGGTGC
GAGAGCGTCAGTATTAAGCGGGGGAGAATTAGATCGCGATGGGAAAAAATTCGGTTAAGGCCAGGGGGAA
AGAAAAAATATAAATTAAAACATATAGTATGGGCAAGCAGGGAGCTAGAACGATTCGCAGTTAATCCTGG
CCTGTTAGAAACATCAGAAGGCTGTAGACAAATACTGGGACAGCTACAACCATCCCTTCAGACAGGATCA
GAAGAACTTAGATCATTATATAATACAGTAGCAACCCTCTATTGTGTGCATCAAAGGATAGAGATAAAAG
ACACCAAGGAAGCTTTAGACAAGATAGAGGAAGAGCAAAACAAAAGTAAGACCACCGCACAGCAAGCGGC
CGCTGATCTTCAGACCTGGAGGAGGAGATATGAGGGACAATTGGAGAAGTGAATTATATAAATATAAAGT
AGTAAAAATTGAACCATTAGGAGTAGCACCCACCAAGGCAAAGAGAAGAGTGGTGCAGAGAGAAAAAAGA
GCAGTGGGAATAGGAGCTTTGTTCCTTGGGTTCTTGGGAGCAGCAGGAAGCACTATGGGCGCAGCGTCAA
TGACGCTGACGGTACAGGCCAGACAATTATTGTCTGGTATAGTGCAGCAGCAGAACAATTTGCTGAGGGC
TATTGAGGCGCAACAGCATCTGTTGCAACTCACAGTCTGGGGCATCAAGCAGCTCCAGGCAAGAATCCTG
GCTGTGGAAAGATACCTAAAGGATCAACAGCTCCTGGGGATTTGGGGTTGCTCTGGAAAACTCATTTGCA
CCACTGCTGTGCCTTGGAATGCTAGTTGGAGTAATAAATCTCTGGAACAGATTTGGAATCACACGACCTG
GATGGAGTGGGACAGAGAAATTAACAATTACACAAGCTTAATACACTCCTTAATTGAAGAATCGCAAAAC
CAGCAAGAAAAGAATGAACAAGAATTATTGGAATTAGATAAATGGGCAAGTTTGTGGAATTGGTTTAACA
TAACAAATTGGCTGTGGTATATAAAATTATTCATAATGATAGTAGGAGGCTTGGTAGGTTTAAGAATAGT
TTTTGCTGTACTTTCTATAGTGAATAGAGTTAGGCAGGGATATTCACCATTATCGTTTCAGACCCACCTC
CCAACCCCGAGGGGACCCGACAGGCCCGAAGGAATAGAAGAAGAAGGTGGAGAGAGAGACAGAGACAGAT
CCATTCGATTAGTGAACGGATCTCGACGGTATCGGTTTTAAAAGAAAAGGGGGGATTGGGGGGTACAGTG
CAGGGGAAAGAATAGTAGACATAATAGCAACAGACATACAAACTAAAGAATTACAAAAACAAATTACAAA
AATTCAAAATTTTATCGATTTCGAACCTAGGGTTTAAACGGCGCGCCAGCTTTAGGCGTGTACGGTGGGC
GCCTATAAAAGCAGAGCTCGTTTAGTGAACCGTCAGATCGCCTGGAGCAATTCCACAACACTTTTGTCTT
ATACCAACTTTCCGTACCACTTCCTACCCTCGTAAAGTCGACACCGGGGCCCAGATCTATCGATCGGCCG
GATATGGTGAGCAAGGGCGAGGAGGTCATCAAAGAGTTCATGCGCTTCAAGGTGCGCATGGAGGGCTCCA
TGAACGGCCACGAGTTCGAGATCGAGGGCGAGGGCGAGGGCCGCCCCTACGAGGGCACCCAGACCGCCAA
GCTGAAGGTGACCAAGGGCGGCCCCCTGCCCTTCGCCTGGGACATCCTGTCCCCCCAGTTCATGTACGGC
TCCAAGGCGTACGTGAAGCACCCCGCCGACATCCCCGATTACAAGAAGCTGTCCTTCCCCGAGGGCTTCA
AGTGGGAGCGCGTGATGAACTTCGAGGACGGCGGTCTGGTGACCGTGACCCAGGACTCCTCCCTGCAGGA
CGGCACGCTGATCTACAAGGTGAAGATGCGCGGCACCAACTTCCCCCCCGACGGCCCCGTAATGCAGAAG
AAGACCATGGGCTGGGAGGCCTCCACCGAGCGCCTGTACCCCCGCGACGGCGTGCTGAAGGGCGAGATCC
ACCAGGCCCTGAAGCTGAAGGACGGCGGCCACTACCTGGTGGAGTTCAAGACCATCTACATGGCCAAGAA
GCCCGTGCAACTGCCCGGCTACTACTACGTGGACACCAAGCTGGACATCACCTCCCACAACGAGGACTAC
ACCATCGTGGAACAGTACGAGCGCTCCGAGGGCCGCCACCACCTGTTCCTGTACGGCATGGACGAGCTGT
ACAAGGCCGTGGATCCAAAAAAGAAGAGAAAGGTAGATCCAAAAAAGAAGAGAAAGGTAGATCCAAAAAA
GAAGAGAAAGGTACACGGCGCCACGAAGCAAGCAGGAGATGTTGAAGAAAACCCCGGGCCTATGGCTTCG
TACCCCGGCCATCAACACGCGTCTGCGTTCGACCAGGCTGCGCGTTCTCGCGGCCATAGCAACCGACGTA
CGGCGTTGCGCCCTCGCCGGCAGCAAGAAGCCACGGAAGTCCGCCCGGAGCAGAAAATGCCCACGCTACT
GCGGGTTTATATAGACGGTCCCCACGGGATGGGGAAAACCACCACCACGCAACTGCTGGTGGCCCTGGGT
TCGCGCGACGATATCGTCTACGTACCCGAGCCGATGACTTACTGGCGGGTGCTGGGGGCTTCCGAGACAA
TCGCGAACATCTACACCACACAACACCGCCTCGACCAGGGTGAGATATCGGCCGGGGACGCGGCGGTGGG
AATGACAAGCGCCCAGATAACAATGGGCATGCCTTATGCCGTGACCGACGCCGTTCTGGCTCCTCATATC
GGGGGGGAGGCTGGGAGCTCACATGCCCCGCCCCCGGCCCTCACCCTCATCTTCGACCGCCATCCCATCG
CCGCCCTCCTGTGCTACCCGGCCGCGCGGTACCTTATGGGCAGCATGACCCCCCAGGCCGTGCTGGCGTT
CGTGGCCCTCATCCCGCCGACCTTGCCCGGCACCAACATCGTGCTTGGGGCCCTTCCGGAGGACAGACAC
ATCGACCGCCTGGCCAAACGCCAGCGCCCCGGCGAGCGGCTGGACCTGGCTATGCTGGCTGCGATTCGCC
GCGTTTACGGGCTACTTGCCAATACGGTGCGGTATCTGCAGTGCGGCGGGTCGTGGCGGGAGGACTGGGG
ACAGCTTTCGGGGACGGCCGTGCCGCCCCAGGGTGCCGAGCCCCAGAGCAACGCGGGCCCACGACCCCAT
ATCGGGGACACGTTATTTACCCTGTTTCGGGCCCCCGAGTTGCTGGCCCCCAACGGCGACCTGTATAACG
TGTTTGCCTGGGCCTTGGACGTCTTGGCCAAACGCCTCCGTTCCATGCACGTCTTTATCCTGGATTACGA
CCAATCGCCCGCCGGCTGCCGGGACGCCCTGCTGCAACTTACCTCCGGGATGGTCCAGACCCACGTCACC
ACCCCCGGCTCCATACCGACGATATGCGACCTGGCGCGCACGTTTGCCCGGGAGATGGGGGAGGCTAACG
AGGGCAGAGGAAGTCTTCTAACATGCGGTGACGTGGAGGAGAATCCCGGCCCTATGATTGAACAAGATGG
ATTGCACGCAGGTTCTCCGGCCGCTTGGGTGGAGAGGCTATTCGGCTATGACTGGGCACAACAGACAATC
GGCTGCTCTGATGCCGCCGTGTTCCGGCTGTCAGCGCAGGGGCGCCCGGTTCTTTTTGTCAAGACCGACC
TGTCCGGTGCCCTGAATGAACTGCAGGACGAGGCAGCGCGGCTATCGTGGCTGGCCACGACGGGCGTTCC
TTGCGCAGCTGTGCTCGACGTTGTCACTGAAGCGGGAAGGGACTGGCTGCTATTGGGCGAAGTGCCGGGG
CAGGATCTCCTGTCATCTCACCTTGCTCCTGCCGAGAAAGTATCCATCATGGCTGATGCAATGCGGCGGC
TGCATACGCTTGATCCGGCTACCTGCCCATTCGACCACCAAGCGAAACATCGCATCGAGCGAGCACGTAC
TCGGATGGAAGCCGGTCTTGTCGATCAGGATGATCTGGACGAAGAGCATCAGGGGCTCGCGCCAGCCGAA
CTGTTCGCCAGGCTCAAGGCGCGCATGCCCGACGGCGATGATCTCGTCGTGACCCATGGCGATGCCTGCT
TGCCGAATATCATGGTGGAAAATGGCCGCTTTTCTGGATTCATCGACTGTGGCCGGCTGGGTGTGGCGGA
CCGCTATCAGGACATAGCGTTGGCTACCCGTGATATTGCTGAAGAGCTTGGCGGCGAATGGGCTGACCGC
TTCCTCGTGCTTTACGGTATCGCCGCTCCCGATTCGCAGCGCATCGCCTTCTATCGCCTTCTTGACGAGT
TCTTCTGAAATTCTACCGGGTAGGGGAGGCGCTTTTCCCAAGGCAGTCTGGAGCATGCGCTTTAGCAGCC
CCGCTGGGCACTTGGCGCTACACAAGTGGCCTCTGGCCTCGCACACATTCCACATCCACCGGTAGGCGCC
AACCGGCTCCGTTCTTTGGTGGCCCCTTCGCGCCACCTTCTACTCCTCCCCTAGTCAGGAAGTTCCCCCC
CGCCCCGCAGCTCGCGTCGTGCAGGACGTGACAAATGGAAGTAGCACGTCTCACTAGTCTCGTGCAGATG
GACAGCACCGCTGAGCAATGGAAGCGGGTAGGCCTTTGGGGCAGCGGCCAATAGCAGCTTTGCTCCTTCG
CTTTCTGGGCTCAGGGGCGGGGCGGGCGCCCGAAGGTCCTCCGGAGGCCCGGCATTCTGCACGCTTCAAA
AGCGCACGTCTGCCGCGCTGTTCTCCTCTTCCTCATCTCCGGGCCTTTCGACCTGCATCTCGACGGATCG
GGAGATCTCCCGATCCCCTATGGTGCACTCTCAGTACAATCTGCTCTGATGCCGCATAGTTAAGCCAGTA
TCTGCTCCCTGCTTGTGTGTTGGAGGTCGCTGAGTAGTGCGCGAGCAAAATTTAAGCTACAACAAGGCAA
GGCTTGACCGACAATTGCATGAAGAATCTGCTTAGGGTTAGGCGTTTTGCGCTGCTTCGCGATGTACGGG
CCAGATATACGCGTTGACATTGATTATTGACTAGTTATTAATAGTAATCAATTACGGGGTCATTAGTTCA
TAGCCCATATATGGAGTTCCGCGTTACATAACTTACGGTAAATGGCCCGCCTGGCTGACCGCCCAACGAC
CCCCGCCCATTGACGTCAATAATGACGTATGTTCCCATAGTAACGCCAATAGGGACTTTCCATTGACGTC
AATGGGTGGAGTATTTACGGTAAACTGCCCACTTGGCAGTACATCAAGTGTATCATATGCCAAGTACGCC
CCCTATTGACGTCAATGACGGTAAATGGCCCGCCTGGCATTATGCCCAGTACATGACCTTATGGGACTTT
CCTACTTGGCAGTACATCTACGTATTAGTCATCGCTATTACCATGGTGATGCGGTTTTGGCAGTACATCA
ATGGGCGTGGATAGCGGTTTGACTCACGGGGATTTCCAAGTCTCCACCCCATTGACGTCAATGGGAGTTT
GTTTTGGCACCAAAATCAACGGGACTTTCCAAAATGTCGTAACAACTCCGCCCCATTGACGCAAATGGGC
GGTAGGCGTGTACGGTGGGAGGTCTATATAAGCAGAGCTCTCTGGCTAACTAGAGAACCCACTGCTTACT
GGCTTATCGAAATTAATACGACTCACTATAGGGAGACCCAAGCTGGCTAGTTAAGCTATCAACAAGTTTG
TACAAAAAAGCAGGCTTTAAAGGAACCAATTCAGTCGAGGTCGCCACCATGGTGCACGTGGATCCAAAAA
AGAAGAGAAAGGTAGATCCAAAAAAGAAGAGAAAGGTAGATCCAAAAAAGAAGAGAAAGGTACACGTGTC
CATGGTGAGCAAGGGCGAGGAGCTGTTCACCGGGGTGGTGCCCATCCTGGTCGAGCTGGACGGCGACGTA
AACGGCCACAAGTTCAGCGTGTCCGGCGAGGGCGAGGGCGATGCCACCTACGGCAAGCTGACCCTGAAGT
TCATCTGCACCACCGGCAAGCTGCCCGTGCCCTGGCCCACCCTCGTGACCACCCTGACCTACGGCGTGCA
GTGCTTCAGCCGCTACCCCGACCACATGAAGCAGCACGACTTCTTCAAGTCCGCCATGCCCGAAGGCTAC
GTCCAGGAGCGCACCATCTTCTTCAAGGACGACGGCAACTACAAGACCCGCGCCGAGGTGAAGTTCGAGG
GCGACACCCTGGTGAACCGCATCGAGCTGAAGGGCATCGACTTCAAGGAGGACGGCAACATCCTGGGGCA
CAAGCTGGAGTACAACTACAACAGCCACAACGTCTATATCATGGCCGACAAGCAGAAGAACGGCATCAAG
GTGAACTTCAAGATCCGCCACAACATCGAGGACGGCAGCGTGCAGCTCGCCGACCACTACCAGCAGAACA
CCCCCATCGGCGACGGCCCCGTGCTGCTGCCCGACAACCACTACCTGAGCACCCAGTCCGCCCTGAGCAA
AGACCCCAACGAGAAGCGCGATCACATGGTCCTGCTGGAGTTCGTGACCGCCGCCGGGATCACTCTCGGC
ATGGACGAGCTGTACAAGAAGCTTAGCCATGGCTTCCCGCCGGAGGTGGAGGAGCAGGATGATGGCACGC
TGCCCATGTCTTGTGCCCAGGAGAGCGGGATGGACCGTCACCCTGCAGCCTGTGCTTCTGCTAGGATCAA
TGTGCAGTGTACTAATTATGCTCTCTTGAAATTGGCTGGAGATGTTGAGAGCAACCCAGGTCCCATGAAA
AAGCCTGAACTCACCGCGACGTCTGTCGAGAAGTTTCTGATCGAAAAGTTCGACAGCGTCTCCGACCTGA
TGCAGCTCTCGGAGGGCGAAGAATCTCGTGCTTTCAGCTTCGATGTAGGAGGGCGTGGATATGTCCTGCG
GGTAAATAGCTGCGCCGATGGTTTCTACAAAGATCGTTATGTTTATCGGCACTTTGCATCGGCCGCGCTC
CCGATTCCGGAAGTGCTTGACATTGGGGAATTCAGCGAGAGCCTGACCTATTGCATCTCCCGCCGTGCAC
AGGGTGTCACGTTGCAAGACCTGCCTGAAACCGAACTGCCCGCTGTTCTGCAGCCGGTCGCGGAGGCCAT
GGATGCGATCGCTGCGGCCGATCTTAGCCAGACGAGCGGGTTCGGCCCATTCGGACCGCAAGGAATCGGT
CAATACACTACATGGCGTGATTTCATATGCGCGATTGCTGATCCCCATGTGTATCACTGGCAAACTGTGA
TGGACGACACCGTCAGTGCGTCCGTCGCGCAGGCTCTCGATGAGCTGATGCTTTGGGCCGAGGACTGCCC
CGAAGTCCGGCACCTCGTGCACGCGGATTTCGGCTCCAACAATGTCCTGACGGACAATGGCCGCATAACA
GCGGTCATTGACTGGAGCGAGGCGATGTTCGGGGATTCCCAATACGAGGTCGCCAACATCTTCTTCTGGA
GGCCGTGGTTGGCTTGTATGGAGCAGCAGACGCGCTACTTCGAGCGGAGGCATCCGGAGCTTGCAGGATC
GCCGCGGCTCCGGGCGTATATGCTCCGCATTGGTCTTGACCAACTCTATCAGAGCTTGGTTGACGGCAAT
TTCGATGATGCAGCTTGGGCGCAGGGTCGATGCGACGCAATCGTCCGATCCGGAGCCGGGACTGTCGGGC
GTACACAAATCGCCCGCAGAAGCGCGGCCGTCTGGACCGATGGCTGTGTAGAAGTACTCGCCGATAGTGG
AAACCGACGCCCCAGCACTCGTCCGAGGGCAAAGGAATAGGCTAGCCTAGTGCCATTTGTTCAGTGGTTC
GTAGGGCTTTCCCCCACTGTTTGGCTTTCAGTTATATGGATGATGTGGTATTGGGGGCCAAGTCTGTACA
GCATCTTGAGTCCCTTTTTACCGCTGTTACCAATTTTCTTTTGTCTTTGGGTATACATTTAAACCCTAAC
AAAACAAAGAGATGGGGTTACTCTCTAAATTTTATGGGTTATGTCATTGGATGTTATGGGTCCTTGCCAC
AAGAACACATCATACAAAAAATCAAAGAATGTTTTAGAAAACTTCCTATTAACAGGCCTATTGATTGGAA
AGTATGTCAACGAATTGTGGGTCTTTTGGGTTTTGCTGCCCCTTTTACACAATGTGGTTATCCTGCGTTG
ATGCCTTTGTATGCATGTATTCAATCTAAGCAGGCTTTCACTTTCTCGCCAACTTACAAGGCCTTTCTGT
GTAAACAATACCTGAACCTTTACCCCGTTGCCCGGCAACGGCCAGGTCTGTGCCAAGTGTTTGCTGACGC
AACCCCCACTGGCTGGGGCTTGGTCATGGGCCATCAGCGCATGCGTGGAACCTTTTCGGCTCCTCTGCCG
ATCCATACTGCGGAACTCCTAGCCGCTTGTTTTGCTCGCAGCAGGTCTGGAGCAAACATTATCGGGACTG
ATAACTCTGTTGTCCTATCCCGCAAATATACATCGTTTCCATGGCTGCTAGGCTGTGCTGCCAACTGGAT
CCTGCGCGGGACGTCCTTTGTTTACGTCCCGTCGGCGCTGAATCCTGCGGACGACCCTTCTCGGGGTCGC
TTGGGACTCTCTCGTCCCCTTCTCCGTCTGCCGTTCCGACCGACCACGGGGCGCACCTCTCTTTACGCGG
ACTCCCCGTCTGTGCCTTCTCATCTGCCGGACCGTGTGCACTTCGCTTCACCTCTGCACGTCGCATGGAG
ACCACCGTGAACGCCCACCAAATATTGCCCAAGGTCTTACATAAGAGGACTCTTGGACTCTCAGCAATGT
CAACGACCGACCTTGAGGCATACTTCAAAGACTGTTTGTTTAAAGACTGGGAGGAGTTGGGGGAGGAGAT
TAGGTTAAAGGTCTTTGTACTAGGAGGCTGTAGGCATAAATTGGTCTGCGCACCAGCACCATGGCGCAAT
CACTAGAGCGGGGTACCTTTAAGACCAATGACTTACAAGGCAGCTGTAGATCTTAGCCACTTTTTAAAAG
AAAAGGGGGGACTGGAAGGGCTAATTCACTCCCAACGAAGACAAGATCTGCTTTTTGCTTGTACTGGGTC
TCTCTGGTTAGACCAGATCTGAGCCTGGGAGCTCTCTGGCTAACTAGGGAACCCACTGCTTAAGCCTCAA
TAAAGCTTGCCTTGAGTGCTTCAAGTAGTGTGTGCCCGTCTGTTGTGTGACTCTGGTAACTAGAGATCCC
TCAGACCCTTTTAGTCAGTGTGGAAAATCTCTAGCAGTAGTAGTTCATGTCATCTTATTATTCAGTATTT
ATAACTTGCAAAGAAATGAATATCAGAGAGTGAGAGGAACTTGTTTATTGCAGCTTATAATGGTTACAAA
TAAAGCAATAGCATCACAAATTTCACAAATAAAGCATTTTTTTCACTGCATTCTAGTTGTGGTTTGTCCA
AACTCATCAATGTATCTTATCATGTCTGGCTCTAGCTATCCCGCCCCTAACTCCGCCCATCCCGCCCCTA
ACTCCGCCCAGTTCCGCCCATTCTCCGCCCCATGGCTGACTAATTTTTTTTATTTATGCAGAGGCCGAGG
CCGGATCCCTTGAGTGGCTTTCATCCTGGAGCAGACTTTGCAGTCTGTGGACTGCAACACAACATTGCCT
TTATGTGTAACTCTTGGCTGAAGCTCTTACACCAATGCTGGGGGACATGTACCTCCCAGGGGCCCAGGAA
GACTACGGGAGGCTACACCAACGTCAATCAGAGGGGCCTGTGTAGCTACCGATAAGCGGACCCTCAAGAG
GGCATTAGCAATAGTGTTTATAAGGCCCCCTTGTTAATTCTTGAAGACGAAAGGGCCTCGTGATACGCCT
ATTTTTATAGGTTAATGTCATGATAATAATGGTTTCTTAGACGTCAGGTGGCACTTTTCGGGGAAATGTG
CGCGGAACCCCTATTTGTTTATTTTTCTAAATACATTCAAATATGTATCCGCTCATGAGACAATAACCCT
GATAAATGCTTCAATAATATTGAAAAAGGAAGAGTATGAGTATTCAACATTTCCGTGTCGCCCTTATTCC
CTTTTTTGCGGCATTTTGCCTTCCTGTTTTTGCTCACCCAGAAACGCTGGTGAAAGTAAAAGATGCTGAA
GATCAGTTGGGTGCACGAGTGGGTTACATCGAACTGGATCTCAACAGCGGTAAGATCCTTGAGAGTTTTC
GCCCCGAAGAACGTTTTCCAATGATGAGCACTTTTAAAGTTCTGCTATGTGGCGCGGTATTATCCCGTGT
TGACGCCGGGCAAGAGCAACTCGGTCGCCGCATACACTATTCTCAGAATGACTTGGTTGAGTACTCACCA
GTCACAGAAAAGCATCTTACGGATGGCATGACAGTAAGAGAATTATGCAGTGCTGCCATAACCATGAGTG
ATAACACTGCGGCCAACTTACTTCTGACAACGATCGGAGGACCGAAGGAGCTAACCGCTTTTTTGCACAA
CATGGGGGATCATGTAACTCGCCTTGATCGTTGGGAACCGGAGCTGAATGAAGCCATACCAAACGACGAG
CGTGACACCACGATGCCTGCAGCAATGGCAACAACGTTGCGCAAACTATTAACTGGCGAACTACTTACTC
TAGCTTCCCGGCAACAATTAATAGACTGGATGGAGGCGGATAAAGTTGCAGGACCACTTCTGCGCTCGGC
CCTTCCGGCTGGCTGGTTTATTGCTGATAAATCTGGAGCCGGTGAGCGTGGGTCTCGCGGTATCATTGCA
GCACTGGGGCCAGATGGTAAGCCCTCCCGTATCGTAGTTATCTACACGACGGGGAGTCAGGCAACTATGG
ATGAACGAAATAGACAGATCGCTGAGATAGGTGCCTCACTGATTAAGCATTGGTAACTGTCAGACCAAGT
TTACTCATATATACTTTAGATTGATTTAAAACTTCATTTTTAATTTAAAAGGATCTAGGTGAAGATCCTT
TTTGATAATCTCATGACCAAAATCCCTTAACGTGAGTTTTCGTTCCACTGAGCGTCAGACCCCGTAGAAA
AGATCAAAGGATCTTCTTGAGATCCTTTTTTTCTGCGCGTAATCTGCTGCTTGCAAACAAAAAAACCACC
GCTACCAGCGGTGGTTTGTTTGCCGGATCAAGAGCTACCAACTCTTTTTCCGAAGGTAACTGGCTTCAGC
AGAGCGCAGATACCAAATACTGTCCTTCTAGTGTAGCCGTAGTTAGGCCACCACTTCAAGAACTCTGTAG
CACCGCCTACATACCTCGCTCTGCTAATCCTGTTACCAGTGGCTGCTGCCAGTGGCGATAAGTCGTGTCT
TACCGGGTTGGACTCAAGACGATAGTTACCGGATAAGGCGCAGCGGTCGGGCTGAACGGGGGGTTCGTGC
ACACAGCCCAGCTTGGAGCGAACGACCTACACCGAACTGAGATACCTACAGCGTGAGCTATGAGAAAGCG
CCACGCTTCCCGAAGGGAGAAAGGCGGACAGGTATCCGGTAAGCGGCAGGGTCGGAACAGGAGAGCGCAC
GAGGGAGCTTCCAGGGGGAAACGCCTGGTATCTTTATAGTCCTGTCGGGTTTCGCCACCTCTGACTTGAG
CGTCGATTTTTGTGATGCTCGTCAGGGGGGCGGAGCCTATGGAAAAACGCCAGCAACGCGGCCTTTTTAC
GGTTCCTGGCCTTTTGCTGGCCTTGAAGCTGTCCCTGATGGTCGTCATCTACCTGCCTGGACAGCATGGC
CTGCAACGCGGGCATCCCGATGCCGCCGGAAGCGAGAAGAATCATAATGGGGAAGGCCATCCAGCCTCGC
GTCG
